Addgene plasmid #19025: pEF-TAZ-N-Flag
Depositing lab: Michael Yaffe. Depositing organization: Massachusetts Institute of Technology. Publication: TAZ: a novel transcriptional co-activator regulated by interactions with 14-3-3 and PDZ domain proteins. Kanai F, Marignani PA, Sarbassova D, Yagi R, Hall RA, Donowitz M, Hisaminato A, Fujiwara T, Ito Y, Cantley LC, Yaffe MB. EMBO J. 2000 Dec 15. 19(24):6778-91. 10.1093/emboj/19.24.6778 PubMed 11118213.
Backbone
  Vector backbone: pEF-BOS
  Backbone size w/o insert (bp): 5800
  Vector type: Mammalian Expression
Growth in bacteria
  Bacterial resistance: Ampicillin, 100 μg/mL
  Growth temperature: 37°C
  Growth strain: DH5alpha
  Copy number: High Copy
Gene/Insert
  Gene/Insert name: TAZ (alt names: WWTR1; Transcriptional co-Activator with PDZ-binding motif; WW domain containing transcription regulator 1)
  Species: M. musculus (mouse)
  Insert size (bp): 788
  Mutation: Vector has no SV40 origin
  GenBank ID: NM_001168281.1 NM_133784.3
  Entrez Gene: Wwtr1 (a.k.a. 2310058J06Rik, 2610021I22Rik, Taz)
  Tag / fusion protein: Flag (N terminal on insert)
  Cloning method: Restriction Enzyme; 5′ cloning site BstXI (destroyed during cloning); 3′ cloning site BstXI (destroyed during cloning)
  Sequencing primers: 5′ EF1a-fwd
Terms and licenses: Academic/Nonprofit Terms; Industry Terms: Not Available to Industry
Depositor comments: The murine TAZ cDNA was subcloned into pEF-BOS lacking the SV40 origin (Mizushima and Nagata, 1990) to generate pEF-TAZ. A Flag tag was inserted into the N-terminus of mTAZ cDNA by PCR, and cloned into pEF-BOS to create pEF-TAZ-N-Flag.
How to cite: pEF-TAZ-N-Flag was a gift from Michael Yaffe (Addgene plasmid # 19025 ; http://n2t.net/addgene:19025 ; RRID:Addgene_19025)
