[The description below was written by a language model from this plasmid's Addgene catalogue record.]
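Description:
pEF-TAZ-N-Flag is a mammalian expression plasmid built on the pEF-BOS backbone (about 5.8 kb without insert) that drives expression of mouse TAZ, also known as Wwtr1 or WW domain containing transcription regulator 1, a transcriptional co-activator with a PDZ-binding motif. The plasmid is maintained in E. coli as a high-copy construct under ampicillin selection. The record lists no mammalian selection marker, so it appears suited mainly to transient transfection. The promoter is not named explicitly, but pEF-BOS vectors use the strong, broadly active human EF-1α promoter, and the listed EF1a forward sequencing primer is consistent with this.

The insert is the murine TAZ cDNA, recorded as 788 bp, carrying a Flag epitope added to its N-terminus by PCR. It was cloned into the BstXI sites of the vector, and both sites were destroyed in the process, so the insert cannot be released with that enzyme. This version of pEF-BOS lacks the SV40 origin of replication, so the plasmid will not be amplified episomally in cells expressing SV40 large T antigen, such as COS cells. This keeps expression levels closer to those set by the promoter alone.

The N-terminal Flag tag allows detection, immunoprecipitation and localisation of the expressed protein with anti-Flag antibodies, and it leaves the C-terminus free, which matters because the PDZ-binding motif sits there. The associated work characterised TAZ as a co-activator regulated through interactions with 14-3-3 and PDZ domain proteins, so the construct suits overexpression, protein interaction and transcriptional co-activation studies in cultured mammalian cells.
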