>Addgene plasmid #19025 | pEF-TAZ-N-Flag | addgene partial sequence | sequence record 24861 | EF1a-fwd
TTTNTNTTTAGGTGTGTGAGGATTCTCTAGAGATCCCTCGACCTCGAGATCCATTGTGCTGGAATTCGGC
TTGCCATGGACTACAAAGACGATGACGATAAAATGAATCCGTCCTCGGTGCCCCATCCGCTCCCGCCGCC
AGGGCAGCAAGTCATCCACGTCACGCAGGACCTGGACACCGACCTCGAAGCCCTCTTCAACTCTGTCATG
AACCCCAAGCCCAGCTCATGGCGGAAAAAGATCCTCCCGGAGTCCTTCTTTAAGGAGCCCGATTCCGGCT
CGCACTCGCGCCAATCCAGCACAGACTCATCAGGCGGCCACCCGGGGCCTCGACTAGCTGGCGGCGCGCA
GCACGTCCGCTCGCACTCGTCGCCCGCATCCCTGCAGCTGGGCACCGGTGCGGGAGCCGCTGGAGGCCCT
GCACAGCAGCATGCACATCTCCGCCAGCAGTCCTATGACGTGACCGACGAGCTGCCGTTGCCCCCCGGGT
GGGAGATGACCTTCACGGCCACTGGCCAGAGATACTTCCTTAATCACATAGAGAAAATCACCACATGGCA
AGACCCCAGGAAGGTGATGAATCAGCCTCTGAATCATGTGAACCTCCACCCGTCCATCACTTCCACCTCG
GTGCCACAGAGGTCCATGGCAGTGTCCCAGCCGAATCTCGCAATGAATCACCAACACCAGCAAGTCGTGG
CCACTAGCCTGAGTCCACAGAACCACCCGACTCAGAACCAACCCACAGGGCTCATGAGTGTGCCCAATGC
ACTGACCACTCAGCAGC
